>Addgene plasmid #65924 | pINTO-N-FH | depositor full sequence | sequence record 112829 | pINTO-N-FH sequence 6793 bps
CTGACGTCGACGGATCGGGAGATCTCCCGATCCCCTATGGTGCACTCTCAGTACAATCTGCTCTGATGCC
GCATAGTTAAGCCAGTATCTGCTCCCTGCTTGTGTGTTGGAGGTCGCTGAGTAGTGCGCGAGCAAAATTT
AAGCTACAACAAGGCAAGGCTTGACCGACAATTGTTAATTAAGCTAGCAGTCTGCAATGAGTTCGAGTTG
GCGCGCCTGTCATTCTAAATCTCTCTTTCAGCCTAAAGCTTTTTCCCCGTATCCCCCCAGGTGTCTGCAG
GCTCAAAGAGCAGCGAGAAGCGTTCAGAGGAAAGCGATCCCGTGCCACCTTCCCCGTGCCCGGGCTGTCC
CCGCACGCTGCCGGCTCGGGGATGCGGGGGGAGCGCCGGACCGGAGCGGAGCCCCGGGCGGCTCGCTGCT
GCCCCCTAGCGGGGGAGGGACGTAATTACATCCCTGGGGGCTTTGGGAGGGGGCTGTCCCCGTGAGCTCC
CAGGCGCGCCTGTCATTCTAAATCTCTCTTTCAGCCTAAAGCTTTTTCCCCGTATCCCCCCAGGTGTCTG
CAGGCTCAAAGAGCAGCGAGAAGCGTTCAGAGGAAAGCGATCCCGTGCCACCTTCCCCGTGCCCGGGCTG
TCCCCGCACGCTGCCGGCTCGGGGATGCGGGGGGAGCGCCGGACCGGAGCGGAGCCCCGGGCGGCTCGCT
GCTGCCCCCTAGCGGGGGAGGGACGTAATTACATCCCTGGGGGCTTTGGGGGGGGGCTGTCCCCGTGAGC
TCCCAGGCGCGCCAACTCGGTACTCGGGGATGCTAGCGCACCATCAACGAGGAGGACATCTTGGCTAACC
AACCCCTGTTGTTACAGTCCATCCAGGACAGACTTGGCTCGCTGGTGGGCCAGGACAGCGGGTATGTGGG
GGGTCTTCCCAAGAACGTTAAGGAAAAGCTGCTGAGCTTGAAGACTTTACAAAGCGAGCTATTCGAAGTT
GAAAAGGAATTTCAGGTGGAGATGTTTGAGCTAGAGAACAAGTTTCTGCAGAAGTACAAGCCCATTTGGG
AGCAGCGGTCCAGGATCATTTCAGGACAAGAGCAACCCAAGCCGGAACAGATCGCAAAGGGCCAAGAGAT
TGTGGAGTCACTCAATGAGACGGAGTTGCAATTGCATGAAGAATCTGCTTAGGGTTAGGCGTTTTGCGCT
GCTTCGCGATGTACGGGCCAGATATACGCGTTGACATTGATTATTGACTAGTTATTAATAGTAATCAATT
ACGGGGTCATTAGTTCATAGCCCATATATGGAGTTCCGCGTTACATAACTTACGGTAAATGGCCCGCCTG
GCTGACCGCCCAACGACCCCCGCCCATTGACGTCAATAATGACGTATGTTCCCATAGTAACGCCAATAGG
GACTTTCCATTGACGTCAATGGGTGGAGTATTTACGGTAAACTGCCCACTTGGCAGTACATCAAGTGTAT
CATATGCCAAGTACGCCCCCTATTGACGTCAATGACGGTAAATGGCCCGCCTGGCATTATGCCCAGTACA
TGACCTTATGGGACTTTCCTACTTGGCAGTACATCTACGTATTAGTCATCGCTATTACCATGGTGATGCG
GTTTTGGCAGTACATCAATGGGCGTGGATAGCGGTTTGACTCACGGGGATTTCCAAGTCTCCACCCCATT
GACGTCAATGGGAGTTTGTTTTGGAACCAAAATCAACGGGACTTTCCAAAATGTCGTAACAACTCCGCCC
CATTGACGCAAATGGGCGGTAGGCGTGTACGGTGGGAGGTCTATATAAGCAGAGCTCTCCCTATCAGTGA
TAGAGATCTCCCTATCAGTGATAGAGATCGTCGACGAGCTCGTTTAGTGAACCGTCAGATCGCCTGGAGA
CGCCATCCACGCTGTTTTGACCTCCATAGAAGACACCGGGACCGATCCAGCCTCCGGACTCTAGCGTTTA
AAGGCCACCATGGATTACAAGGATGACGACGATAAGGGCTCCGGATACCCATACGATGTGCCAGATTACG
CTGGCAGCGAGAACCTGTACTTCCAGGGCTCCGGAACCGGTAGCGGTACCGAGCTCGGATCCACTAGTCC
AGTGTGGTGGAATTCTGCAGATATCCAGCACAGTGGCGGCCGCTCGAGTCTAGAGGGCCCGTTTAAACCC
GCTGATCAGCCTCGACTGTGCCTTCTAGTTGCCAGCCATCTGTTGTTTGCCCCTCCCCCGTGCCTTCCTT
GACCCTGGAAGGTGCCACTCCCACTGTCCTTTCCTAATAAAATGAGGAAATTGCATCGCATTGTCTGAGT
AGGTGTCATTCTATTCTGGGGGGTGGGGTGGGGCAGGACAGCAAGGGGGAGGATTGGGAAGACAATAGCA
GGCATGCTGGGGATGCGGTGGGCTCTATGGCTTCTGAGGCGGAAAGAACCAGCTGGGGCTCTAGGGGGTA
TCCCC
[124 nt withheld, positions 2456-2579]
C
[91 nt withheld, positions 2581-2671]
A
[49 nt withheld, positions 2673-2721]
CCTTTGACGTTGGAGTCCACGTTCTTT
[37 nt withheld, positions 2749-2785]
ACCCTATCTCGGTCTATTCTTTTGATTTATAAGGGATTTTGCCGATTTCGGCCTATTGGTTAAAAAATGA
GCTGATTTAACAAAAATTTAACGCGAATTAATTCTGTGGAATGTGTGTCAGTTAGGGTGTGGAAAGTCCC
CAGGCTCCCCAGCAGGCAGAAGTATGCAAAGCATGCATCTCAATTAGTCAGCAACCAGGTGTGGAAAGTC
CCCAGGCTCCCCAGCAGGCAGAAGTATGCAAAGCATGCATCTCAATTAGTCAGCAACCATAGTCCCGCCC
CTAACTCCGCCCATCCCGCCCCTAACTCCGCCCAGTTCCGCCCATTCTCCGCCCCATGGCTGACTAATTT
TTTTTATTTATGCAGAGGCCGAGGCCGCCTCTGCCTCTGAGCTATTCCAGAAGTAGTGAGGAGGCTTTTT
TGGAGGCCTAGGCTTTTGCAAAAAGCTCCCGGGAGCTTGTATATCCATTTTCGGATCTGATCAGCACGTG
TTGACAATTAATCATCGGCATAGTATATCGGCATAGTATAATACGACAAGGTGAGGAACTAAACCATGGC
CAAGTTGACCAGTGCCGTTCCGGTGCTCACCGCGCGCGACGTCGCCGGAGCGGTCGAGTTCTGGACCGAC
CGGCTCGGGTTCTCCCGGGACTTCGTGGAGGACGACTTCGCCGGTGTGGTCCGGGACGACGTGACCCTGT
TCATCAGCGCGGTCCAGGACCAGGTGGTGCCGGACAACACCCTGGCCTGGGTGTGGGTGCGCGGCCTGGA
CGAGCTGTACGCCGAGTGGTCGGAGGTCGTGTCCACGAACTTCCGGGACGCCTCCGGGCCGGCCATGACC
GAGATCGGCGAGCAGCCGTGGGGGCGGGAGTTCGCCCTGCGCGACCCGGCCGGCAACTGCGTGCACTTCG
TGGCCGAGGAGCAGGACTGACACGTGCTACGAGATTTCGATTCCACCGCCGCCTTCTATGAAAGGTTGGG
CTTCGGAATCGTTTTCCGGGACGCCGGCTGGATGATCCTCCAGCGCGGGGATCTCATGCTGGAGTTCTTC
GCCCACCCCAACTTGTTTATTGCAGCTTATAATGGTTACAAATAAAGCAATAGCATCACAAATTTCACAA
ATAAAGCATTTTTTTCACTGCATTCTAGTTGTGGTTTGTCCAAACTCATCAATGTATCTTATCATGTCTG
TATACCGTCGACCTCTAGCTAGAGCTTGGCGTAATCATGGTCATAGCTGTTTCCTGTGTGAAATTGTTAT
CCGCTCACAATTCCACACAACATACGAGCCGGAAGCATAAAGTGTAAAGCCTGGGGTGCCTAATGAGTGA
GCTAACTCACATTAATTGCGTTGCGCTCACTGCCCGCTTTCCAGTCGGGAAACCTGTCGTGCCAGCTGCA
TTAATGAATCGGCCAACGCGCGGGGAGAGGCGGTTTGCGTATTGGGCGCTCTTCCGCTAGTCTGCAATGA
GTTCGAGTTGGCGCGCCTGTCATTCTAAATCTCTCTTTCAGCCTAAAGCTTTTTCCCCGTATCCCCCCAG
GTGTCTGCAGGCTCAAAGAGCAGCGAGAAGCGTTCAGAGGAAAGCGATCCCGTGCCACCTTCCCCGTGCC
CGGGCTGTCCCCGCACGCTGCCGGCTCGGGGATGCGGGGGGAGCGCCGGACCGGAGCGGAGCCCCGGGCG
GCTCGCTGCTGCCCCCTAGCGGGGGAGGGACGTAATTACATCCCTGGGGGCTTTGGGAGGGGGCTGTCCC
CGTGAGCTCCCAGGCGCGCCTGTCATTCTAAATCTCTCTTTCAGCCTAAAGCTTTTTCCCCGTATCCCCC
CAGGTGTCTGCAGGCTCAAAGAGCAGCGAGAAGCGTTCAGAGGAAAGCGATCCCGTGCCACCTTCCCCGT
GCCCGGGCTGTCCCCGCACGCTGCCGGCTCGGGGATGCGGGGGGAGCGCCGGACCGGAGCGGAGCCCCGG
GCGGCTCGCTGCTGCCCCCTAGCGGGGGAGGGACGTAATTACATCCCTGGGGGCTTTGGGGGGGGGCTGT
CCCCGTGAGCTCCCAGGCGCGCCAACTCGGTACTCGGGGATTTAATTAAGCTCTTCCGCTTCCTCGCTCA
CTGACTCGCTGCGCTCGGTCGTTCGGCTGCGGCGAGCGGTATCAGCTCACTCAAAGGCGGTAATACGGTT
ATCCACAGAATCAGGGGATAACGCAGGAAAGAACATGTGAGCAAAAGGCCAGCAAAAGGCCAGGAACCGT
AAAAAGGCCGCGTTGCTGGCGTTTTTCCATAGGCTCCGCCCCCCTGACGAGCATCACAAAAATCGACGCT
CAAGTCAGAGGTGGCGAAACCCGACAGGACTATAAAGATACCAGGCGTTTCCCCCTGGAAGCTCCCTCGT
GCGCTCTCCTGTTCCGACCCTGCCGCTTACCGGATACCTGTCCGCCTTTCTCCCTTCGGGAAGCGTGGCG
CTTTCTCATAGCTCACGCTGTAGGTATCTCAGTTCGGTGTAGGTCGTTCGCTCCAAGCTGGGCTGTGTGC
ACGAACCCCCCGTTCAGCCCGACCGCTGCGCCTTATCCGGTAACTATCGTCTTGAGTCCAACCCGGTAAG
ACACGACTTATCGCCACTGGCAGCAGCCACTGGTAACAGGATTAGCAGAGCGAGGTATGTAGGCGGTGCT
ACAGAGTTCTTGAAGTGGTGGCCTAACTACGGCTACACTAGAAGAACAGTATTTGGTATCTGCGCTCTGC
TGAAGCCAGTTACCTTCGGAAAAAGAGTTGGTAGCTCTTGATCCGGCAAACAAACCACCGCTGGTAGCGG
TTTTTTTGTTTGCAAGCAGCAGATTACGCGCAGAAAAAAAGGATCTCAAGAAGATCCTTTGATCTTTTCT
ACGGGGTCTGACGCTCAGTGGAACGAAAACTCACGTTAAGGGATTTTGGTCATGAGATTATCAAAAAGGA
TCTTCACCTAGATCCTTTTAAATTAAAAATGAAGTTTTAAATCAATCTAAAGTATATATGAGTAAACTTG
GTCTGACAGTTACCAATGCTTAATCAGTGAGGCACCTATCTCAGCGATCTGTCTATTTCGTTCATCCATA
GTTGCCTGACTCCCCGTCGTGTAGATAACTACGATACGGGAGGGCTTACCATCTGGCCCCAGTGCTGCAA
TGATACCGCGAGACCCACGCTCACCGGCTCCAGATTTATCAGCAATAAACCAGCCAGCCGGAAGGGCCGA
GCGCAGAAGTGGTCCTGCAACTTTATCCGCCTCCATCCAGTCTATTAATTGTTGCCGGGAAGCTAGAGTA
AGTAGTTCGCCAGTTAATAGTTTGCGCAACGTTGTTGCCATTGCTACAGGCATCGTGGTGTCACGCTCGT
CGTTTGGTATGGCTTCATTCAGCTCCGGTTCCCAACGATCAAGGCGAGTTACATGATCCCCCATGTTGTG
CAAAAAAGCGGTTAGCTCCTTCGGTCCTCCGATCGTTGTCAGAAGTAAGTTGGCCGCAGTGTTATCACTC
ATGGTTATGGCAGCACTGCATAATTCTCTTACTGTCATGCCATCCGTAAGATGCTTTTCTGTGACTGGTG
AGTACTCAACCAAGTCATTCTGAGAATAGTGTATGCGGCGACCGAGTTGCTCTTGCCCGGCGTCAATACG
GGATAATACCGCGCCACATAGCAGAACTTTAAAAGTGCTCATCATTGGAAAACGTTCTTCGGGGCGAAAA
CTCTCAAGGATCTTACCGCTGTTGAGATCCAGTTCGATGTAACCCACTCGTGCACCCAACTGATCTTCAG
CATCTTTTACTTTCACCAGCGTTTCTGGGTGAGCAAAAACAGGAAGGCAAAATGCCGCAAAAAAGGGAAT
AAGGGCGACACGGAAATGTTGAATACTCATACTCTTCCTTTTTCAATATTATTGAAGCATTTATCAGGGT
TATTGTCTCATGAGCGGATACATATTTGAATGTATTTAGAAAAATAAACAAATAGGGGTTCCGCGCACAT
TTCCCCGAAAAGTGCCAC
Features (pLannotate 1.2.2; 25 found; start..end, strand, type, name):
     36..88      -  misc_feature   bom (fragment): basis of mobility region from pBR322
    762..1163    +  CDS            NAP1 (fragment): NAP1_YEAST - Experimental evidence at protein level: Swiss-Prot protein existence level 1. Acidic protein, which assembles histones into an octamer (in vitro). Involved in the regulation of the localization and the function of the septins during mitosis. Involved in the function of B-type cyclins. From Saccharomyces cerevisiae (strain ATCC 204508 / S288c) (Baker's yeast).
   1223..1602    +  enhancer       CMV enhancer: human cytomegalovirus immediate early enhancer
   1675..1692    -  promoter       CMV promoter (fragment): human cytomegalovirus (CMV) immediate early promoter
   1755..1806    +  promoter       CMVd2 promoter: truncated human cytomegalovirus (CMV) immediate early promoter that yields moderately reduced expression relative to the full-length promoter
   1808..1827    +  promoter       PLtetO-1 promoter (fragment): modified phage lambda PL promoter with tet operator sites (Lutz and Bujard, 1997)
   1829..1848    +  promoter       PLtetO-1 promoter (fragment): modified phage lambda PL promoter with tet operator sites (Lutz and Bujard, 1997)
   1856..1889    +  promoter       TRE3GV promoter (fragment): 3rd-generation Tet-responsive promoter that can be activated by binding of Tet-On® 3G, optimized for retroviral and lentiviral vectors
   1973..1997    +  CDS            3xFLAG (fragment): three tandem FLAG® epitope tags
   2006..2032    +  CDS            3xHA (fragment): three tandem HA epitope tags
   2186..2410    +  polyA_signal   bGH poly(A) signal: bovine growth hormone polyadenylation signal
   2414..2435    +  promoter       SV40 promoter (fragment): SV40 enhancer and early promoter
   2456..2884    +  rep_origin     f1 ori (sequence partly withheld): f1 bacteriophage origin of replication; arrow indicates direction of (+) strand synthesis
   2898..3227    +  promoter       SV40 promoter: SV40 enhancer and early promoter
   3275..3322    +  promoter       EM7 promoter: synthetic bacterial promoter&nbsp
   3341..3715    +  CDS            BleoR: antibiotic-binding protein; Sh ble from Streptoalloteichus hindustanus; confers resistance to bleomycin, phleomycin, and Zeocin™
   3725..3850    +  CDS            ble (fragment): BLE_KLEPN - Experimental evidence at protein level: Swiss-Prot protein existence level 1. Binding protein with a strong affinity to the bleomycin family of antibiotics. Binds to CL990; an antimitotic-antibiotic compound. From Klebsiella pneumoniae.
   3845..3966    +  polyA_signal   SV40 poly(A) signal: SV40 polyadenylation signal
   4039..4055    -  protein_bind   lac operator: The lac repressor binds to the lac operator to inhibit transcription in E. coli. This inhibition can be relieved by adding lactose or isopropyl-β-D-thiogalactopyranoside (IPTG). lac repressor encoded by lacI
   4063..4093    -  promoter       lac promoter: promoter for the E. coli lac operon
   4108..4129    -  protein_bind   CAP binding site: CAP binding activates transcription in the presence of cAMP. E. coli catabolite activator protein
   4142..4234    -  CDS            lacI (fragment): lac repressor; lacI; The lac repressor binds to the lac operator to inhibit transcription in E. coli. This inhibition can be relieved by adding lactose or isopropyl-β-D-thiogalactopyranoside (IPTG).
   5049..5634    -  rep_origin     ori: high-copy-number ColE1/pMB1/pBR322/pUC origin of replication
   5805..6665    -  CDS            AmpR: β-lactamase; bla; confers resistance to ampicillin, carbenicillin, and related antibiotics
   6666..6770    -  promoter       AmpR promoter: bla
