[The description below was written by a language model from this plasmid's Addgene catalogue record and pLannotate feature annotations shown in this document.]
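Description:
pINTO-N-FH is an empty mammalian expression backbone built on the custom pINTO vector and designed for tetracycline/doxycycline-inducible production of proteins carrying an N-terminal FLAG-HA tandem epitope tag. In E. coli it is maintained as a high-copy plasmid through a ColE1/pUC-type origin and selected with ampicillin via the β-lactamase gene and its native promoter. An f1 phage origin is also present, along with remnants of lac regulatory sequences and a bom fragment from the parental bacterial backbone.

The expression cassette consists of the CMV immediate-early enhancer and promoter followed by two tet operator sites (the CMV/TetO2 arrangement of the T-REx system; the automated annotation labels these short matches as PLtetO-1 and TRE fragments). In cells expressing the Tet repressor, transcription is blocked until tetracycline or doxycycline releases the repressor from the operators; in cells lacking the repressor the promoter would behave constitutively. Downstream lie single FLAG and HA epitope coding sequences (annotated as fragments of the 3x versions), a cloning region into which an open reading frame is inserted in frame by restriction cloning, and the bovine growth hormone polyadenylation signal. A separate SV40 early promoter/EM7 promoter unit drives the Sh ble gene with an SV40 poly(A) signal, allowing Zeocin selection of stable mammalian lines.

The annotation also reports a short match to yeast NAP1 upstream of the CMV enhancer, whose significance the record does not explain. The tandem tag suits detection and sequential affinity purification of the induced protein, and the associated publication concerns proximity labeling to detect protein-protein and protein-RNA interactions.
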