Addgene plasmid #65924: pINTO-N-FH
Purpose: (Empty Backbone) Inducible expression of proteins fused to an N-terminal Flag-HA tag (FH)
Depositing lab: Roberto Bonasio. Depositing organization: University of Pennsylvania. Publication: In Vivo Proximity Labeling for the Detection of Protein-Protein and Protein-RNA Interactions. Beck DB, Narendra V, Drury WJ 3rd, Casey R, Jansen PW, Yuan ZF, Garcia BA, Vermeulen M, Bonasio R. J Proteome Res. 2014 Dec 5;13(12):6135-43. doi: 10.1021/pr500196b. Epub 2014 Oct 29. PubMed 25311790.
Backbone
  Vector backbone: pINTO
  Backbone manufacturer: custom
  Vector type: Mammalian Expression
  Promoter: CMV/TetO2 (T-REx)
  Selectable markers: Zeocin
  Tag / fusion protein: FLAG-HA (N terminal on backbone)
Growth in bacteria
  Bacterial resistance: Ampicillin, 100 μg/mL
  Growth temperature: 37°C
  Growth strain: XL10 Gold
  Copy number: High Copy
Gene/Insert
  Cloning method: Restriction Enzyme
  Sequencing primers: 5′ CTC GTT TAG TGA ACC GTC AG; 3′ AGATGGCTGGCAACTAGAAG
Terms and licenses: Academic/Nonprofit Terms; Industry Terms: Not Available to Industry
How to cite: pINTO-N-FH was a gift from Roberto Bonasio (Addgene plasmid # 65924 ; http://n2t.net/addgene:65924 ; RRID:Addgene_65924)
