>Addgene plasmid #65924 | pINTO-N-FH | addgene partial sequence | sequence record 118597 | CMV-F 5'-CGCAAATGGGCGGTAGGCGTG-3'
CTATATAAGCAGAGCTCTCCCTATCAGTGATAGAGATCTCCCTATCAGTGATAGAGATCGTCGACGAGCT
CGTTTAGTGAACCGTCAGATCGCCTGGAGACGCCATCCACGCTGTTTTGACCTCCATAGAAGACACCGGG
ACCGATCCAGCCTCCGGACTCTAGCGTTTAAAGGCCACCATGGATTACAAGGATGACGACGATAAGGGCT
CCGGATACCCATACGATGTGCCAGATTACGCTGGCAGCGAGAACCTGTACTTCCAGGGCTCCGGAACCGG
TAGCGGTACCGAGCTCGGATCCACTAGTCCAGTGTGGTGGAATTCTGCAGATATCCAGCACAGTGGCGGC
CGCTCGAGTCTAGAGGGCCCGTTTAAACCCGCTGATCAGCCTCGACTGTGCCTTCTAGTTGCCAGCCATC
TGTTGTTTGCCCCTCCCCCGTGCCTTCCTTGACCCTGGAAGGTGCCACTCCCACTGTCCTTTCCTAATAA
AATGAGGAAATTGCATCGCATTGTCTGAGTAGGTGTCATTCTATTCTGGGGGGTGGGGTGGGGCAGGACA
GCAAGGGGGAGGATTGGGAAGACAATAGCAGGCATGCTGGGGATGCGGTGGGCTCTATGGCTTCTGAGGC
GGAAAGAACCAGCTGGGGCTCTAGGGGGTATCCCC
[124 nt withheld, positions 666-789]
C
[91 nt withheld, positions 791-881]
A
[49 nt withheld, positions 883-931]
CCTTTGACGTTGGAGTCCACGTTCTTT
[37 nt withheld, positions 959-995]
ACCCTATCTCGGTCTATTCTTTTGATTTATAAGGGATTTTGCCGATTTCGGCCTATTGGTTAAAAAATGA
GCTGATTTAACAAAAATTTAACGCGAATTAATTCTGTGGAATGTGTGTCAGTTAGG
