>Addgene plasmid #65924 | pINTO-N-FH | addgene partial sequence | sequence record 118600 | SV40pro-F2 5'-CCCCATGGCTGACTAATTTTT-3'
GAGGCCGAGGCCGCCTCTGCCTCTGAGCTATTCCAGAAGTAGTGAGGAGGCTTTTTTGGAGGCCTAGGCT
TTTGCAAAAAGCTCCCGGGAGCTTGTATATCCATTTTCGGATCTGATCAGCACGTGTTGACAATTAATCA
TCGGCATAGTATATCGGCATAGTATAATACGACAAGGTGAGGAACTAAACCATGGCCAAGTTGACCAGTG
CCGTTCCGGTGCTCACCGCGCGCGACGTCGCCGGAGCGGTCGAGTTCTGGACCGACCGGCTCGGGTTCTC
CCGGGACTTCGTGGAGGACGACTTCGCCGGTGTGGTCCGGGACGACGTGACCCTGTTCATCAGCGCGGTC
CAGGACCAGGTGGTGCCGGACAACACCCTGGCCTGGGTGTGGGTGCGCGGCCTGGACGAGCTGTACGCCG
AGTGGTCGGAGGTCGTGTCCACGAACTTCCGGGACGCCTCCGGGCCGGCCATGACCGAGATCGGCGAGCA
GCCGTGGGGGCGGGAGTTCGCCCTGCGCGACCCGGCCGGCAACTGCGTGCACTTCGTGGCCGAGGAGCAG
GACTGACACGTGCTACGAGATTTCGATTCCACCGCCGCCTTCTATGAAAGGTTGGGCTTCGGAATCGTTT
TCCGGGACGCCGGCTGGATGATCCTCCAGCGCGGGGATCTCATGCTGGAGTTCTTCGCCCACCCCAACTT
GTTTATTGCAGCTTATAATGGTTACAAATAAAGCAATAGCATCACAAATTTCACAAATAAAGCATTTTTT
TCACTGCATTCTAGTTGTGGTTTGTCCAAACTCATCAATGTATCTTATCATGTCTGTATACCGTCGACCT
CTAGCTAGAGCTTGGCGTAATCATGGTCATAGCTGTTTCCTGTGTGAAATTGTTATCCGCTCACAATTCC
ACACAACATACGAGCCGGAAGCATAAAGTGTAAAGCCTGGGGTGCCTAATGAGTGAGCTAACTCACATTA
ATTGCGTTGCGCTCACTGCCCGCTTTCCAGTCGGGAAACCTGTCGTGCCAGCTGCATTAATGAATCGGCC
AACGCGCGGGGAGAGGCGGTTT
